>Addgene plasmid #198553 | SpRY-ABE8e(V106W) | addgene full sequence | sequence record 388905 | Addgene NGS Result
CGACCCTGCCGCTTACCGGATACCTGTCCGCCTTTCTCCCTTCGGGAAGCGTGGCGCTTTCTCATAGCTC
ACGCTGTAGGTATCTCAGTTCGGTGTAGGTCGTTCGCTCCAAGCTGGGCTGTGTGCACGAACCCCCCGTT
CAGCCCGACCGCTGCGCCTTATCCGGTAACTATCGTCTTGAGTCCAACCCGGTAAGACACGACTTATCGC
CACTGGCAGCAGCCACTGGTAACAGGATTAGCAGAGCGAGGTATGTAGGCGGTGCTACAGAGTTCTTGAA
GTGGTGGCCTAACTACGGCTACACTAGAAGAACAGTATTTGGTATCTGCGCTCTGCTGAAGCCAGTTACC
TTCGGAAAAAGAGTTGGTAGCTCTTGATCCGGCAAACAAACCACCGCTGGTAGCGGTGGTTTTTTTGTTT
GCAAGCAGCAGATTACGCGCAGAAAAAAAGGATCTCAAGAAGATCCTTTGATCTTTTCTACGGGGTCTGA
CGCTCAGTGGAACGAAAACTCACGTTAAGGGATTTTGGTCATGAGATTATCAAAAAGGATCTTCACCTAG
ATCCTTTTAAATTAAAAATGAAGTTTTAAATCAATCTAAAGTATATATGAGTAAACTTGGTCTGACAGTT
ACCAATGCTTAATCAGTGAGGCACCTATCTCAGCGATCTGTCTATTTCGTTCATCCATAGTTGCCTGACT
CCCCGTCGTGTAGATAACTACGATACGGGAGGGCTTACCATCTGGCCCCAGTGCTGCAATGATACCGCGA
GACCCACGCTCACCGGCTCCAGATTTATCAGCAATAAACCAGCCAGCCGGAAGGGCCGAGCGCAGAAGTG
GTCCTGCAACTTTATCCGCCTCCATCCAGTCTATTAATTGTTGCCGGGAAGCTAGAGTAAGTAGTTCGCC
AGTTAATAGTTTGCGCAACGTTGTTGCCATTGCTACAGGCATCGTGGTGTCACGCTCGTCGTTTGGTATG
GCTTCATTCAGCTCCGGTTCCCAACGATCAAGGCGAGTTACATGATCCCCCATGTTGTGCAAAAAAGCGG
TTAGCTCCTTCGGTCCTCCGATCGTTGTCAGAAGTAAGTTGGCCGCAGTGTTATCACTCATGGTTATGGC
AGCACTGCATAATTCTCTTACTGTCATGCCATCCGTAAGATGCTTTTCTGTGACTGGTGAGTACTCAACC
AAGTCATTCTGAGAATAGTGTATGCGGCGACCGAGTTGCTCTTGCCCGGCGTCAATACGGGATAATACCG
CGCCACATAGCAGAACTTTAAAAGTGCTCATCATTGGAAAACGTTCTTCGGGGCGAAAACTCTCAAGGAT
CTTACCGCTGTTGAGATCCAGTTCGATGTAACCCACTCGTGCACCCAACTGATCTTCAGCATCTTTTACT
TTCACCAGCGTTTCTGGGTGAGCAAAAACAGGAAGGCAAAATGCCGCAAAAAAGGGAATAAGGGCGACAC
GGAAATGTTGAATACTCATACTCTTCCTTTTTCAATATTATTGAAGCATTTATCAGGGTTATTGTCTCAT
GAGCGGATACATATTTGAATGTATTTAGAAAAATAAACAAATAGGGGTTCCGCGCACATTTCCCCGAAAA
GTGCCACCTGACGTCGACGGATCGGGAGATCTCCCGATCCCCTATGGTGCACTCTCAGTACAATCTGCTC
TGATGCCGCATAGTTAAGCCAGTATCTGCTCCCTGCTTGTGTGTTGGAGGTCGCTGAGTAGTGCGCGAGC
AAAATTTAAGCTACAACAAGGCAAGGCTTGACCGACAATTGCATGAAGAATCTGCTTAGGGTTAGGCGTT
TTGCGCTGCTTCGCGATGTACGGGCCAGATATACGCGTTGACATTGATTATTGACTAGTTATTAATAGTA
ATCAATTACGGGGTCATTAGTTCATAGCCCATATATGGAGTTCCGCGTTACATAACTTACGGTAAATGGC
CCGCCTGGCTGACCGCCCAACGACCCCCGCCCATTGACGTCAATAATGACGTATGTTCCCATAGTAACGC
CAATAGGGACTTTCCATTGACGTCAATGGGTGGAGTATTTACGGTAAACTGCCCACTTGGCAGTACATCA
AGTGTATCATATGCCAAGTACGCCCCCTATTGACGTCAATGACGGTAAATGGCCCGCCTGGCATTATGCC
CAGTACATGACCTTATGGGACTTTCCTACTTGGCAGTACATCTACGTATTAGTCATCGCTATTACCATGG
TGATGCGGTTTTGGCAGTACATCAATGGGCGTGGATAGCGGTTTGACTCACGGGGATTTCCAAGTCTCCA
CCCCATTGACGTCAATGGGAGTTTGTTTTGGCACCAAAATCAACGGGACTTTCCAAAATGTCGTAACAAC
TCCGCCCCATTGACGCAAATGGGCGGTAGGCGTGTACGGTGGGAGGTCTATATAAGCAGCGCGTTTTGCC
TGTACTGGGTCTCTCTGGTTAGACCAGATCTGAGCCTGGGAGCTCTCTGGCTAACTAGGGAACCCACTGC
TTAAGCCTCAATAAAGCTTGCCTTGAGTGCTTCAAGTAGTGTGTGCCCGTCTGTTGTGTGACTCTGGTAA
CTAGAGATCCCTCAGACCCTTTTAGTCAGTGTGGAAAATCTCTAGCAGTGGCGCCCGAACAGGGACTTGA
AAGCGAAAGGGAAACCAGAGGAGCTCTCTCGACGCAGGACTCGGCTTGCTGAAGCGCGCACGGCAAGAGG
CGAGGGGCGGCGACTGGTGAGTACGCCAAAAATTTTGACTAGCGGAGGCTAGAAGGAGAGAGATGGGTGC
GAGAGCGTCAGTATTAAGCGGGGGAGAATTAGATCGCGATGGGAAAAAATTCGGTTAAGGCCAGGGGGAA
AGAAAAAATATAAATTAAAACATATAGTATGGGCAAGCAGGGAGCTAGAACGATTCGCAGTTAATCCTGG
CCTGTTAGAAACATCAGAAGGCTGTAGACAAATACTGGGACAGCTACAACCATCCCTTCAGACAGGATCA
GAAGAACTTAGATCATTATATAATACAGTAGCAACCCTCTATTGTGTGCATCAAAGGATAGAGATAAAAG
ACACCAAGGAAGCTTTAGACAAGATAGAGGAAGAGCAAAACAAAAGTAAGACCACCGCACAGCAAGCGGC
CGCTGATCTTCAGACCTGGAGGAGGAGATATGAGGGACAATTGGAGAAGTGAATTATATAAATATAAAGT
AGTAAAAATTGAACCATTAGGAGTAGCACCCACCAAGGCAAAGAGAAGAGTGGTGCAGAGAGAAAAAAGA
GCAGTGGGAATAGGAGCTTTGTTCCTTGGGTTCTTGGGAGCAGCAGGAAGCACTATGGGCGCAGCGTCAA
TGACGCTGACGGTACAGGCCAGACAATTATTGTCTGGTATAGTGCAGCAGCAGAACAATTTGCTGAGGGC
TATTGAGGCGCAACAGCATCTGTTGCAACTCACAGTCTGGGGCATCAAGCAGCTCCAGGCAAGAATCCTG
GCTGTGGAAAGATACCTAAAGGATCAACAGCTCCTGGGGATTTGGGGTTGCTCTGGAAAACTCATTTGCA
CCACTGCTGTGCCTTGGAATGCTAGTTGGAGTAATAAATCTCTGGAACAGATTTGGAATCACACGACCTG
GATGGAGTGGGACAGAGAAATTAACAATTACACAAGCTTAATACACTCCTTAATTGAAGAATCGCAAAAC
CAGCAAGAAAAGAATGAACAAGAATTATTGGAATTAGATAAATGGGCAAGTTTGTGGAATTGGTTTAACA
TAACAAATTGGCTGTGGTATATAAAATTATTCATAATGATAGTAGGAGGCTTGGTAGGTTTAAGAATAGT
TTTTGCTGTACTTTCTATAGTGAATAGAGTTAGGCAGGGATATTCACCATTATCGTTTCAGACCCACCTC
CCAACCCCGAGGGGACCCGACAGGCCCGAAGGAATAGAAGAAGAAGGTGGAGAGAGAGACAGAGACAGAT
CCATTCGATTAGTGAACGGATCGGCACTGCGTGCGCCAATTCTGCAGACAAATGGCAGTATTCATCCACA
ATTTTAAAAGAAAAGGGGGGATTGGGGGGTACAGTGCAGGGGAAAGAATAGTAGACATAATAGCAACAGA
CATACAAACTAAAGAATTACAAAAACAAATTACAAAAATTCAAAATTTTCGGGTTTATTACAGGGACAGC
AGAGATCCAGTTTGGTTAATTAGCTAGCTAGGTCTTGAAAGGAGTGGGAATTGGCTCCGGTGCCCGTCAG
TGGGCAGAGCGCACATCGCCCACAGTCCCCGAGAAGTTGGGGGGAGGGGTCGGCAATTGATCCGGTGCCT
AGAGAAGGTGGCGCGGGGTAAACTGGGAAAGTGATGTCGTGTACTGGCTCCGCCTTTTTCCCGAGGGTGG
GGGAGAACCGTATATAAGTGCAGTAGTCGCCGTGAACGTTCTTTTTCGCAACGGGTTTGCCGCCAGAACA
CAGGACCGGTTGCCACCATGAAACGGACAGCCGACGGAAGCGAGTTCGAGTCACCAAAGAAGAAGCGGAA
AGTCTCTGAGGTGGAGTTTTCCCACGAGTACTGGATGAGACATGCCCTGACCCTGGCCAAGAGGGCACGG
GATGAGAGGGAGGTGCCTGTGGGAGCCGTGCTGGTGCTGAACAATAGAGTGATCGGCGAGGGCTGGAACA
GAGCCATCGGCCTGCACGACCCAACAGCCCATGCCGAAATTATGGCCCTGAGACAGGGCGGCCTGGTCAT
GCAGAACTACAGACTGATTGACGCCACCCTGTACGTGACATTCGAGCCTTGCGTGATGTGCGCCGGCGCC
ATGATCCACTCTAGGATCGGCCGCGTGGTGTTTGGATGGAGAAATTCTAAAAGAGGCGCCGCAGGCTCCC
TGATGAACGTGCTGAACTACCCCGGCATGAATCACCGCGTCGAAATTACCGAGGGAATCCTGGCAGATGA
ATGTGCCGCCCTGCTGTGCGATTTCTATCGGATGCCTAGACAGGTGTTCAATGCTCAGAAGAAGGCCCAG
AGCTCCATCAACTCCGGAGGATCTAGCGGAGGCTCCTCTGGCTCTGAGACACCTGGCACAAGCGAGAGCG
CAACACCTGAAAGCAGCGGGGGCAGCAGCGGGGGGTCAGACAAGAAGTACAGCATCGGCCTGGCCATCGG
CACCAACTCTGTGGGCTGGGCCGTGATCACCGACGAGTACAAGGTGCCCAGCAAGAAATTCAAGGTGCTG
GGCAACACCGACCGGCACAGCATCAAGAAGAACCTGATCGGAGCCCTGCTGTTCGACAGCGGCGAAACAG
CCGAGCGGACCCGGCTGAAGAGAACCGCCAGAAGAAGATACACCAGACGGAAGAACCGGATCTGCTATCT
GCAAGAGATCTTCAGCAACGAGATGGCCAAGGTGGACGACAGCTTCTTCCACAGACTGGAAGAGTCCTTC
CTGGTGGAAGAGGATAAGAAGCACGAGCGGCACCCCATCTTCGGCAACATCGTGGACGAGGTGGCCTACC
ACGAGAAGTACCCCACCATCTACCACCTGAGAAAGAAACTGGTGGACAGCACCGACAAGGCCGACCTGCG
GCTGATCTATCTGGCCCTGGCCCACATGATCAAGTTCCGGGGCCACTTCCTGATCGAGGGCGACCTGAAC
CCCGACAACAGCGACGTGGACAAGCTGTTCATCCAGCTGGTGCAGACCTACAACCAGCTGTTCGAGGAAA
ACCCCATCAACGCCAGCGGCGTGGACGCCAAGGCCATCCTGTCTGCCAGACTGAGCAAGAGCAGACGGCT
GGAAAATCTGATCGCCCAGCTGCCCGGCGAGAAGAAGAATGGCCTGTTCGGAAACCTGATTGCCCTGAGC
CTGGGCCTGACCCCCAACTTCAAGAGCAACTTCGACCTGGCCGAGGATGCCAAACTGCAGCTGAGCAAGG
ACACCTACGACGACGACCTGGACAACCTGCTGGCCCAGATCGGCGACCAGTACGCCGACCTGTTTCTGGC
CGCCAAGAACCTGTCCGACGCCATCCTGCTGAGCGACATCCTGAGAGTGAACACCGAGATCACCAAGGCC
CCCCTGAGCGCCTCTATGATCAAGAGATACGACGAGCACCACCAGGACCTGACCCTGCTGAAAGCTCTCG
TGCGGCAGCAGCTGCCTGAGAAGTACAAAGAGATTTTCTTCGACCAGAGCAAGAACGGCTACGCCGGCTA
CATTGACGGCGGAGCCAGCCAGGAAGAGTTCTACAAGTTCATCAAGCCCATCCTGGAAAAGATGGACGGC
ACCGAGGAACTGCTCGTGAAGCTGAACAGAGAGGACCTGCTGCGGAAGCAGCGGACCTTCGACAACGGCA
GCATCCCCCACCAGATCCACCTGGGAGAGCTGCACGCCATTCTGCGGCGGCAGGAAGATTTTTACCCATT
CCTGAAGGACAACCGGGAAAAGATCGAGAAGATCCTGACCTTCCGCATCCCCTACTACGTGGGCCCTCTG
GCCAGGGGAAACAGCAGATTCGCCTGGATGACCAGAAAGAGCGAGGAAACCATCACCCCCTGGAACTTCG
AGGAAGTGGTGGACAAGGGCGCTTCCGCCCAGAGCTTCATCGAGCGGATGACCAACTTCGATAAGAACCT
GCCCAACGAGAAGGTGCTGCCCAAGCACAGCCTGCTGTACGAGTACTTCACCGTGTATAACGAGCTGACC
AAAGTGAAATACGTGACCGAGGGAATGAGAAAGCCCGCCTTCCTGAGCGGCGAGCAGAAAAAGGCCATCG
TGGACCTGCTGTTCAAGACCAACCGGAAAGTGACCGTGAAGCAGCTGAAAGAGGACTACTTCAAGAAAAT
CGAGTGCTTCGACTCCGTGGAAATCTCCGGCGTGGAAGATCGGTTCAACGCCTCCCTGGGCACATACCAC
GATCTGCTGAAAATTATCAAGGACAAGGACTTCCTGGACAATGAGGAAAACGAGGACATTCTGGAAGATA
TCGTGCTGACCCTGACACTGTTTGAGGACAGAGAGATGATCGAGGAACGGCTGAAAACCTATGCCCACCT
GTTCGACGACAAAGTGATGAAGCAGCTGAAGCGGCGGAGATACACCGGCTGGGGCAGGCTGAGCCGGAAG
CTGATCAACGGCATCCGGGACAAGCAGTCCGGCAAGACAATCCTGGATTTCCTGAAGTCCGACGGCTTCG
CCAACAGAAACTTCATGCAGCTGATCCACGACGACAGCCTGACCTTTAAAGAGGACATCCAGAAAGCCCA
GGTGTCCGGCCAGGGCGATAGCCTGCACGAGCACATTGCCAATCTGGCCGGCAGCCCCGCCATTAAGAAG
GGCATCCTGCAGACAGTGAAGGTGGTGGACGAGCTCGTGAAAGTGATGGGCCGGCACAAGCCCGAGAACA
TCGTGATCGAAATGGCCAGAGAGAACCAGACCACCCAGAAGGGACAGAAGAACAGCCGCGAGAGAATGAA
GCGGATCGAAGAGGGCATCAAAGAGCTGGGCAGCCAGATCCTGAAAGAACACCCCGTGGAAAACACCCAG
CTGCAGAACGAGAAGCTGTACCTGTACTACCTGCAGAATGGGCGGGATATGTACGTGGACCAGGAACTGG
ACATCAACCGGCTGTCCGACTACGATGTGGACCATATCGTGCCTCAGAGCTTTCTGAAGGACGACTCCAT
CGACAACAAGGTGCTGACCAGAAGCGACAAGAACCGGGGCAAGAGCGACAACGTGCCCTCCGAAGAGGTC
GTGAAGAAGATGAAGAACTACTGGCGGCAGCTGCTGAACGCCAAGCTGATTACCCAGAGAAAGTTCGACA
ATCTGACCAAGGCCGAGAGAGGCGGCCTGAGCGAACTGGATAAGGCCGGCTTCATCAAGAGACAGCTGGT
GGAAACCCGGCAGATCACAAAGCACGTGGCACAGATCCTGGACTCCCGGATGAACACTAAGTACGACGAG
AATGACAAGCTGATCCGGGAAGTGAAAGTGATCACCCTGAAGTCCAAGCTGGTGTCCGATTTCCGGAAGG
ATTTCCAGTTTTACAAAGTGCGCGAGATCAACAACTACCACCACGCCCACGACGCCTACCTGAACGCCGT
CGTGGGAACCGCCCTGATCAAAAAGTACCCTAAGCTGGAAAGCGAGTTCGTGTACGGCGACTACAAGGTG
TACGACGTGCGGAAGATGATCGCCAAGAGCGAGCAGGAAATCGGCAAGGCTACCGCCAAGTACTTCTTCT
ACAGCAACATCATGAACTTTTTCAAGACCGAGATTACCCTGGCCAACGGCGAGATCCGGAAGCGGCCTCT
GATCGAGACAAACGGCGAAACCGGGGAGATCGTGTGGGATAAGGGCCGGGATTTTGCCACCGTGCGGAAA
GTGCTGAGCATGCCCCAAGTGAATATCGTGAAAAAGACCGAGGTGCAGACAGGCGGCTTCAGCAAAGAGT
CTATCCGGCCCAAGAGGAACAGCGATAAGCTGATCGCCAGAAAGAAGGACTGGGACCCTAAGAAGTACGG
CGGCTTCCTGTGGCCCACCGTGGCCTATTCTGTGCTGGTGGTGGCCAAAGTGGAAAAGGGCAAGTCCAAG
AAACTGAAGAGTGTGAAAGAGCTACTGGGGATCACCATCATGGAAAGAAGCAGCTTCGAGAAGAATCCCA
TCGACTTTCTGGAAGCCAAGGGCTACAAAGAAGTGAAAAAGGACCTGATCATCAAGCTGCCTAAGTACTC
CCTGTTCGAGCTGGAAAACGGCCGGAAGAGAATGCTGGCCTCTGCCAAGCAGCTGCAGAAGGGAAACGAA
CTGGCCCTGCCCTCCAAATATGTGAACTTCCTGTACCTGGCCAGCCACTATGAGAAGCTGAAGGGCTCCC
CCGAGGATAATGAGCAGAAACAGCTGTTTGTGGAACAGCACAAGCACTACCTGGACGAGATCATCGAGCA
GATCAGCGAGTTCTCCAAGAGAGTGATCCTGGCCGACGCTAATCTGGACAAAGTGCTGTCCGCCTACAAC
AAGCACCGGGATAAGCCCATCAGAGAGCAGGCCGAGAATATCATCCACCTGTTTACCCTGACCCGGCTGG
GAGCCCCTCGGGCCTTCAAGTACTTTGACACCACCATCGACCCCAAGCAGTACCGGAGCACCAAAGAGGT
GCTGGACGCCACCCTGATCCACCAGAGCATCACCGGCCTGTACGAGACACGGATCGACCTGTCTCAGCTG
GGAGGCGACTCTGGCGGCTCAAAAAGAACCGCCGACGGCAGCGAATTCGAGCCCAAGAAGAAGAGGAAAG
TCGATTACAAAGACGATGACGATAAGGGATCCGGCGCAACAAACTTCTCTCTGCTGAAACAAGCCGGAGA
TGTCGAAGAGAATCCTGGACCGATGGCCAAGCCTTTGTCTCAAGAAGAATCCACCCTCATTGAAAGAGCA
ACGGCTACAATCAACAGCATCCCCATCTCTGAAGACTACAGCGTCGCCAGCGCAGCTCTCTCTAGCGACG
GCCGCATCTTCACTGGTGTCAATGTATATCATTTTACTGGGGGACCTTGTGCAGAACTCGTGGTGCTGGG
CACTGCTGCTGCTGCGGCAGCTGGCAACCTGACTTGTATCGTCGCGATCGGAAATGAGAACAGGGGCATC
TTGAGCCCCTGCGGACGGTGCCGACAGGTGCTTCTCGATCTGCATCCTGGGATCAAAGCCATAGTGAAGG
ACAGTGATGGACAGCCGACGGCAGTTGGGATTCGTGAATTGCTGCCCTCTGGTTATGTGTGGGAGGGCTA
AGAATTCGATATCAAGCTTATCGGTAATCAACCTCTGGATTACAAAATTTGTGAAAGATTGACTGGTATT
CTTAACTATGTTGCTCCTTTTACGCTATGTGGATACGCTGCTTTAATGCCTTTGTATCATGCTATTGCTT
CCCGTATGGCTTTCATTTTCTCCTCCTTGTATAAATCCTGGTTGCTGTCTCTTTATGAGGAGTTGTGGCC
CGTTGTCAGGCAACGTGGCGTGGTGTGCACTGTGTTTGCTGACGCAACCCCCACTGGTTGGGGCATTGCC
ACCACCTGTCAGCTCCTTTCCGGGACTTTCGCTTTCCCCCTCCCTATTGCCACGGCGGAACTCATCGCCG
CCTGCCTTGCCCGCTGCTGGACAGGGGCTCGGCTGTTGGGCACTGACAATTCCGTGGTGTTGTCGGGGAA
ATCATCGTCCTTTCCTTGGCTGCTCGCCTGTGTTGCCACCTGGATTCTGCGCGGGACGTCCTTCTGCTAC
GTCCCTTCGGCCCTCAATCCAGCGGACCTTCCTTCCCGCGGCCTGCTGCCGGCTCTGCGGCCTCTTCCGC
GTCTTCGCCTTCGCCCTCAGACGAGTCGGATCTCCCTTTGGGCCGCCTCCCCGCATCGATACCGTCGACC
TCGAGACCTAGAAAAACATGGAGCAATCACAAGTAGCAATACAGCAGCTACCAATGCTGATTGTGCCTGG
CTAGAAGCACAAGAGGAGGAGGAGGTGGGTTTTCCAGTCACACCTCAGGTACCTTTAAGACCAATGACTT
ACAAGGCAGCTGTAGATCTTAGCCACTTTTTAAAAGAAAAGGGGGGACTGGAAGGGCTAATTCACTCCCA
ACGAAGACAAGATATCCTTGATCTGTGGATCTACCACACACAAGGCTACTTCCCTGATTGGCAGAACTAC
ACACCAGGGCCAGGGATCAGATATCCACTGACCTTTGGATGGTGCTACAAGCTAGTACCAGTTGAGCAAG
AGAAGGTAGAAGAAGCCAATGAAGGAGAGAACACCCGCTTGTTACACCCTGTGAGCCTGCATGGGATGGA
TGACCCGGAGAGAGAAGTATTAGAGTGGAGGTTTGACAGCCGCCTAGCATTTCATCACATGGCCCGAGAG
CTGCATCCGGACTGTACTGGGTCTCTCTGGTTAGACCAGATCTGAGCCTGGGAGCTCTCTGGCTAACTAG
GGAACCCACTGCTTAAGCCTCAATAAAGCTTGCCTTGAGTGCTTCAAGTAGTGTGTGCCCGTCTGTTGTG
TGACTCTGGTAACTAGAGATCCCTCAGACCCTTTTAGTCAGTGTGGAAAATCTCTAGCAGGGCCCGTTTA
AACCCGCTGATCAGCCTCGACTGTGCCTTCTAGTTGCCAGCCATCTGTTGTTTGCCCCTCCCCCGTGCCT
TCCTTGACCCTGGAAGGTGCCACTCCCACTGTCCTTTCCTAATAAAATGAGGAAATTGCATCGCATTGTC
TGAGTAGGTGTCATTCTATTCTGGGGGGTGGGGTGGGGCAGGACAGCAAGGGGGAGGATTGGGAAGACAA
TAGCAGGCATGCTGGGGATGCGGTGGGCTCTATGGCTTCTGAGGCGGAAAGAACCAGCTGGGGCTCTAGG
GGGTATCCCC
[124 nt withheld, positions 11421-11544]
C
[91 nt withheld, positions 11546-11636]
A
[49 nt withheld, positions 11638-11686]
CCTTTGACGTTGGAGTCCACGTTCTTT
[37 nt withheld, positions 11714-11750]
ACCCTATCTCGGTCTATTCTTTTGATTTATAAGGGATTTTGCCGATTTCGGCCTATTGGTTAAAAAATGA
GCTGATTTAACAAAAATTTAACGCGAATTAATTCTGTGGAATGTGTGTCAGTTAGGGTGTGGAAAGTCCC
CAGGCTCCCCAGCAGGCAGAAGTATGCAAAGCATGCATCTCAATTAGTCAGCAACCAGGTGTGGAAAGTC
CCCAGGCTCCCCAGCAGGCAGAAGTATGCAAAGCATGCATCTCAATTAGTCAGCAACCATAGTCCCGCCC
CTAACTCCGCCCAGTTCCGCCCATTCTCCGCCCCATGGCTGACTAATTTTTTTTATTTATGCAGAGGCCG
AGGCCGCCTCTGCCTCTGAGCTATTCCAGAAGTAGTGAGGAGGCTTTTTTGGAGGCCTAGGCTTTTGCAA
AAAGCTCCCGGGAGCTTGTATATCCATTTTCGGATCTGATCAGCACGTGTTGACAATTAATCATCGGCAT
AGTATATCGGCATAGTATAATACGACAAGGTGAGGAACTAAACCATGGCCAAGTTGACCAGTGCCGTTCC
GGTGCTCACCGCGCGCGACGTCGCCGGAGCGGTCGAGTTCTGGACCGACCGGCTCGGGTTCTCCCGGGAC
TTCGTGGAGGACGACTTCGCCGGTGTGGTCCGGGACGACGTGACCCTGTTCATCAGCGCGGTCCAGGACC
AGGTGGTGCCGGACAACACCCTGGCCTGGGTGTGGGTGCGCGGCCTGGACGAGCTGTACGCCGAGTGGTC
GGAGGTCGTGTCCACGAACTTCCGGGACGCCTCCGGGCCGGCCATGACCGAGATCGGCGAGCAGCCGTGG
GGGCGGGAGTTCGCCCTGCGCGACCCGGCCGGCAACTGCGTGCACTTCGTGGCCGAGGAGCAGGACTGAC
ACGTGCTACGAGATTTCGATTCCACCGCCGCCTTCTATGAAAGGTTGGGCTTCGGAATCGTTTTCCGGGA
CGCCGGCTGGATGATCCTCCAGCGCGGGGATCTCATGCTGGAGTTCTTCGCCCACCCCAACTTGTTTATT
GCAGCTTATAATGGTTACAAATAAAGCAATAGCATCACAAATTTCACAAATAAAGCATTTTTTTCACTGC
ATTCTAGTTGTGGTTTGTCCAAACTCATCAATGTATCTTATCATGTCTGTATACCGTCGACCTCTAGCTA
GAGCTTGGCGTAATCATGGTCATAGCTGTTTCCTGTGTGAAATTGTTATCCGCTCACAATTCCACACAAC
ATACGAGCCGGAAGCATAAAGTGTAAAGCCTGGGGTGCCTAATGAGTGAGCTAACTCACATTAATTGCGT
TGCGCTCACTGCCCGCTTTCCAGTCGGGAAACCTGTCGTGCCAGCTGCATTAATGAATCGGCCAACGCGC
GGGGAGAGGCGGTTTGCGTATTGGGCGCTCTTCCGCTTCCTCGCTCACTGACTCGCTGCGCTCGGTCGTT
CGGCTGCGGCGAGCGGTATCAGCTCACTCAAAGGCGGTAATACGGTTATCCACAGAATCAGGGGATAACG
CAGGAAAGAACATGTGAGCAAAAGGCCAGCAAAAGGCCAGGAACCGTAAAAAGGCCGCGTTGCTGGCGTT
TTTCCATAGGCTCCGCCCCCCTGACGAGCATCACAAAAATCGACGCTCAAGTCAGAGGTGGCGAAACCCG
ACAGGACTATAAAGATACCAGGCGTTTCCCCCTGGAAGCTCCCTCGTGCGCTCTCCTGTTC
Features (pLannotate 1.2.2; 35 found; start..end, strand, type, name):
    629..1489    -  CDS            AmpR: β-lactamase; bla; confers resistance to ampicillin, carbenicillin, and related antibiotics
   1490..1594    -  promoter       AmpR promoter: bla
   1653..1705    -  misc_feature   bom (fragment): basis of mobility region from pBR322
   1860..2239    +  enhancer       CMV enhancer: human cytomegalovirus immediate early enhancer
   2240..2439    +  promoter       CMV promoter: human cytomegalovirus (CMV) immediate early promoter
   2457..2637    +  LTR            5' LTR (truncated): truncated 5' long terminal repeat (LTR) from HIV-1
   2684..2809    +  misc_feature   HIV-1 Ψ: packaging signal of human immunodeficiency virus type 1
   2793..3156    +  CDS            HIV-1 gag (fragment): gag protein from human immunodeficiency virus 1; gag
   3302..3535    +  misc_feature   RRE: The Rev response element (RRE) of HIV-1 allows for Rev-dependent mRNA export from the nucleus to the cytoplasm.
   3912..4012    +  CDS            Rev (fragment): human immunodeficiency virus 1 (HIV-1) Rev protein; rev; enhances nuclear export of unspliced and incompletely spliced viral mRNAs
   4062..4179    +  misc_feature   cPPT/CTS: central polypurine tract and central termination sequence of HIV-1
   4228..4246    +  CDS            small t antigen (fragment): SV40 (simian virus 40) small t antigen
   4272..4483    +  promoter       EF-1α core promoter: core promoter for human elongation factor EF-1α
   4555..5046    +  CDS            tadA: TADA_ECOLI - Also known as yfhC. Experimental evidence at protein level: Swiss-Prot protein existence level 1. Catalyzes the deamination of adenosine to inosine at the wobble position 34 of tRNA(Arg2). Essential for cell viability. From Escherichia coli (strain K12).
   5149..9249    +  CDS            Cas9: Cas9 (Csn1) endonuclease from the Streptococcus pyogenes Type II CRISPR/Cas system generates RNA-guided double strand breaks in DNA
   9403..9801    +  CDS            BSD: blasticidin S deaminase; Aspergillus terreus BSD; confers resistance to blasticidin
   9802..9823    +  misc_feature   MCS (fragment): pBluescript multiple cloning site
   9826..10414   +  misc_feature   WPRE: woodchuck hepatitis virus posttranscriptional regulatory element
  10351..10932   +  CDS            nef (fragment): NEF_HV1H2 - Experimental evidence at protein level: Swiss-Prot protein existence level 1. Extracellular Nef protein targets CD4(+) T-lymphocytes for apoptosis by interacting with CXCR4 surface receptors. From Human immunodeficiency virus type 1 group M subtype B (isolate HXB2) (HIV-1).
  10939..11119   +  LTR            5' LTR (truncated): truncated 5' long terminal repeat (LTR) from HIV-1
  11151..11375   +  polyA_signal   bGH poly(A) signal: bovine growth hormone polyadenylation signal
  11379..11400   +  promoter       SV40 promoter (fragment): SV40 enhancer and early promoter
  11421..11849   +  rep_origin     f1 ori (sequence partly withheld): f1 bacteriophage origin of replication; arrow indicates direction of (+) strand synthesis
  11876..11947   +  promoter       SV40 promoter (fragment): SV40 enhancer and early promoter
  11948..12019   +  promoter       SV40 promoter (fragment): SV40 enhancer and early promoter
  12023..12157   +  rep_origin     SV40 ori: SV40 origin of replication
  12219..12266   +  promoter       EM7 promoter: synthetic bacterial promoter&nbsp
  12285..12659   +  CDS            BleoR: antibiotic-binding protein; Sh ble from Streptoalloteichus hindustanus; confers resistance to bleomycin, phleomycin, and Zeocin™
  12669..12794   +  CDS            ble (fragment): BLE_KLEPN - Experimental evidence at protein level: Swiss-Prot protein existence level 1. Binding protein with a strong affinity to the bleomycin family of antibiotics. Binds to CL990; an antimitotic-antibiotic compound. From Klebsiella pneumoniae.
  12789..12910   +  polyA_signal   SV40 poly(A) signal: SV40 polyadenylation signal
  12981..13003   -  protein_bind   lac operator (fragment): The lac repressor binds to the lac operator to inhibit transcription in E. coli. This inhibition can be relieved by adding lactose or isopropyl-β-D-thiogalactopyranoside (IPTG). lac repressor encoded by lacI
  13007..13037   -  promoter       lac promoter: promoter for the E. coli lac operon
  13052..13073   -  protein_bind   CAP binding site: CAP binding activates transcription in the presence of cAMP. E. coli catabolite activator protein
  13086..13178   -  CDS            lacI (fragment): lac repressor; lacI; The lac repressor binds to the lac operator to inhibit transcription in E. coli. This inhibition can be relieved by adding lactose or isopropyl-β-D-thiogalactopyranoside (IPTG).
  13361..458     -  rep_origin     ori (across the origin): high-copy-number ColE1/pMB1/pBR322/pUC origin of replication
