[The description below was written by a language model from this plasmid's Addgene catalogue record and pLannotate feature annotations shown in this document.]
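Description:
SpRY-ABE8e(V106W) is a lentiviral transfer plasmid of about 13.5 kb, built on the pFUGW backbone, for expressing an adenine base editor in mammalian cells. It is propagated in E. coli through a high-copy ColE1/pUC-type origin with ampicillin selection. The backbone also carries an f1 origin and an SV40 origin/EM7-driven bleomycin (Zeocin) resistance cassette outside the viral region. The viral genome is transcribed from a CMV enhancer/promoter fused to a truncated HIV-1 5' LTR. It contains the Ψ packaging signal with a gag fragment, the RRE for Rev-dependent export, the cPPT/CTS, a WPRE to boost transcript expression, and a truncated 3' LTR followed by a bGH polyadenylation signal. This layout is typical of vectors that need packaging functions supplied in trans.

The payload is a single open reading frame of roughly 5.3 kb, human codon-optimized and driven by the short EF-1α core (EFS) promoter. An E. coli TadA-derived deaminase domain, recorded as the ABE8e variant with the V106W substitution, is fused upstream of a Streptococcus pyogenes Cas9-derived domain, recorded as the SpRY variant, which is known for its greatly relaxed PAM requirement. The fusion ends in an NLS and a FLAG tag. A P2A peptide then links it to blasticidin S deaminase, so editor and drug resistance are produced from one transcript and transduced cells can be selected with blasticidin. The feature table annotates TadA, Cas9 and BSD but not the NLS, FLAG or P2A elements, which are taken from the catalogue description. No guide RNA cassette is annotated, so the guide is presumably supplied separately. The associated publication concerns deep learning prediction of editing efficiencies and outcomes across diverse base editors.
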