Addgene plasmid #198553: SpRY-ABE8e(V106W)
Purpose: Expresses human codon-optimized SpRY-ABE8e(V106W) and blasticidin resistance: EFS promoter-SpRY-ABE8e(V106W)-NLS-FLAG-P2A-BSD
Depositing lab: Hyongbum Kim. Depositing organization: Yonsei University Health System. Publication: Deep learning models to predict the editing efficiencies and outcomes of diverse base editors. Kim N, Choi S, Kim S, Song M, Seo JH, Min S, Park J, Cho SR, Kim HH. Nat Biotechnol. 2024 Mar;42(3):484-497. doi: 10.1038/s41587-023-01792-x PubMed 37188916.
Backbone
  Vector backbone: pFUGW
  Total vector size (bp): 13512
  Vector type: Mammalian Expression, Lentiviral, CRISPR
  Selectable markers: Blasticidin
Growth in bacteria
  Bacterial resistance: Ampicillin, 100 μg/mL
  Growth temperature: 37°C
  Growth strain: NEB Stable
  Copy number: Unknown
Gene/Insert
  Gene/Insert name: SpRY-ABE8e(V106W)
  Species: H. sapiens (human)
  Insert size (bp): 5304
  Promoter: EFS
  Tag / fusion protein: NLS (C terminal on insert); FLAG (C terminal on insert); BSD (C terminal on insert)
  Cloning method: Gibson Cloning
  Sequencing primers: 5′ 5' - ggtcttgaaaggagtgggaattgg - 3'; 3′ 5' - CAGGTCGCTTGTCGCCTCC - 3'
Terms and licenses: Academic/Nonprofit Terms; Industry Terms: Not Available to Industry
How to cite: SpRY-ABE8e(V106W) was a gift from Hyongbum Kim (Addgene plasmid # 198553 ; http://n2t.net/addgene:198553 ; RRID:Addgene_198553)
