>Addgene plasmid #198553 | SpRY-ABE8e(V106W) | depositor partial sequence | sequence record 384716 | SpRY-ABE8e(V106W) sequence 5304 bps
ATGAAACGGACAGCCGACGGAAGCGAGTTCGAGTCACCAAAGAAGAAGCGGAAAGTCTCTGAGGTGGAGT
TTTCCCACGAGTACTGGATGAGACATGCCCTGACCCTGGCCAAGAGGGCACGGGATGAGAGGGAGGTGCC
TGTGGGAGCCGTGCTGGTGCTGAACAATAGAGTGATCGGCGAGGGCTGGAACAGAGCCATCGGCCTGCAC
GACCCAACAGCCCATGCCGAAATTATGGCCCTGAGACAGGGCGGCCTGGTCATGCAGAACTACAGACTGA
TTGACGCCACCCTGTACGTGACATTCGAGCCTTGCGTGATGTGCGCCGGCGCCATGATCCACTCTAGGAT
CGGCCGCGTGGTGTTTGGATGGAGAAATTCTAAAAGAGGCGCCGCAGGCTCCCTGATGAACGTGCTGAAC
TACCCCGGCATGAATCACCGCGTCGAAATTACCGAGGGAATCCTGGCAGATGAATGTGCCGCCCTGCTGT
GCGATTTCTATCGGATGCCTAGACAGGTGTTCAATGCTCAGAAGAAGGCCCAGAGCTCCATCAACTCCGG
AGGATCTAGCGGAGGCTCCTCTGGCTCTGAGACACCTGGCACAAGCGAGAGCGCAACACCTGAAAGCAGC
GGGGGCAGCAGCGGGGGGTCAGACAAGAAGTACAGCATCGGCCTGGCCATCGGCACCAACTCTGTGGGCT
GGGCCGTGATCACCGACGAGTACAAGGTGCCCAGCAAGAAATTCAAGGTGCTGGGCAACACCGACCGGCA
CAGCATCAAGAAGAACCTGATCGGAGCCCTGCTGTTCGACAGCGGCGAAACAGCCGAGCGGACCCGGCTG
AAGAGAACCGCCAGAAGAAGATACACCAGACGGAAGAACCGGATCTGCTATCTGCAAGAGATCTTCAGCA
ACGAGATGGCCAAGGTGGACGACAGCTTCTTCCACAGACTGGAAGAGTCCTTCCTGGTGGAAGAGGATAA
GAAGCACGAGCGGCACCCCATCTTCGGCAACATCGTGGACGAGGTGGCCTACCACGAGAAGTACCCCACC
ATCTACCACCTGAGAAAGAAACTGGTGGACAGCACCGACAAGGCCGACCTGCGGCTGATCTATCTGGCCC
TGGCCCACATGATCAAGTTCCGGGGCCACTTCCTGATCGAGGGCGACCTGAACCCCGACAACAGCGACGT
GGACAAGCTGTTCATCCAGCTGGTGCAGACCTACAACCAGCTGTTCGAGGAAAACCCCATCAACGCCAGC
GGCGTGGACGCCAAGGCCATCCTGTCTGCCAGACTGAGCAAGAGCAGACGGCTGGAAAATCTGATCGCCC
AGCTGCCCGGCGAGAAGAAGAATGGCCTGTTCGGAAACCTGATTGCCCTGAGCCTGGGCCTGACCCCCAA
CTTCAAGAGCAACTTCGACCTGGCCGAGGATGCCAAACTGCAGCTGAGCAAGGACACCTACGACGACGAC
CTGGACAACCTGCTGGCCCAGATCGGCGACCAGTACGCCGACCTGTTTCTGGCCGCCAAGAACCTGTCCG
ACGCCATCCTGCTGAGCGACATCCTGAGAGTGAACACCGAGATCACCAAGGCCCCCCTGAGCGCCTCTAT
GATCAAGAGATACGACGAGCACCACCAGGACCTGACCCTGCTGAAAGCTCTCGTGCGGCAGCAGCTGCCT
GAGAAGTACAAAGAGATTTTCTTCGACCAGAGCAAGAACGGCTACGCCGGCTACATTGACGGCGGAGCCA
GCCAGGAAGAGTTCTACAAGTTCATCAAGCCCATCCTGGAAAAGATGGACGGCACCGAGGAACTGCTCGT
GAAGCTGAACAGAGAGGACCTGCTGCGGAAGCAGCGGACCTTCGACAACGGCAGCATCCCCCACCAGATC
CACCTGGGAGAGCTGCACGCCATTCTGCGGCGGCAGGAAGATTTTTACCCATTCCTGAAGGACAACCGGG
AAAAGATCGAGAAGATCCTGACCTTCCGCATCCCCTACTACGTGGGCCCTCTGGCCAGGGGAAACAGCAG
ATTCGCCTGGATGACCAGAAAGAGCGAGGAAACCATCACCCCCTGGAACTTCGAGGAAGTGGTGGACAAG
GGCGCTTCCGCCCAGAGCTTCATCGAGCGGATGACCAACTTCGATAAGAACCTGCCCAACGAGAAGGTGC
TGCCCAAGCACAGCCTGCTGTACGAGTACTTCACCGTGTATAACGAGCTGACCAAAGTGAAATACGTGAC
CGAGGGAATGAGAAAGCCCGCCTTCCTGAGCGGCGAGCAGAAAAAGGCCATCGTGGACCTGCTGTTCAAG
ACCAACCGGAAAGTGACCGTGAAGCAGCTGAAAGAGGACTACTTCAAGAAAATCGAGTGCTTCGACTCCG
TGGAAATCTCCGGCGTGGAAGATCGGTTCAACGCCTCCCTGGGCACATACCACGATCTGCTGAAAATTAT
CAAGGACAAGGACTTCCTGGACAATGAGGAAAACGAGGACATTCTGGAAGATATCGTGCTGACCCTGACA
CTGTTTGAGGACAGAGAGATGATCGAGGAACGGCTGAAAACCTATGCCCACCTGTTCGACGACAAAGTGA
TGAAGCAGCTGAAGCGGCGGAGATACACCGGCTGGGGCAGGCTGAGCCGGAAGCTGATCAACGGCATCCG
GGACAAGCAGTCCGGCAAGACAATCCTGGATTTCCTGAAGTCCGACGGCTTCGCCAACAGAAACTTCATG
CAGCTGATCCACGACGACAGCCTGACCTTTAAAGAGGACATCCAGAAAGCCCAGGTGTCCGGCCAGGGCG
ATAGCCTGCACGAGCACATTGCCAATCTGGCCGGCAGCCCCGCCATTAAGAAGGGCATCCTGCAGACAGT
GAAGGTGGTGGACGAGCTCGTGAAAGTGATGGGCCGGCACAAGCCCGAGAACATCGTGATCGAAATGGCC
AGAGAGAACCAGACCACCCAGAAGGGACAGAAGAACAGCCGCGAGAGAATGAAGCGGATCGAAGAGGGCA
TCAAAGAGCTGGGCAGCCAGATCCTGAAAGAACACCCCGTGGAAAACACCCAGCTGCAGAACGAGAAGCT
GTACCTGTACTACCTGCAGAATGGGCGGGATATGTACGTGGACCAGGAACTGGACATCAACCGGCTGTCC
GACTACGATGTGGACCATATCGTGCCTCAGAGCTTTCTGAAGGACGACTCCATCGACAACAAGGTGCTGA
CCAGAAGCGACAAGAACCGGGGCAAGAGCGACAACGTGCCCTCCGAAGAGGTCGTGAAGAAGATGAAGAA
CTACTGGCGGCAGCTGCTGAACGCCAAGCTGATTACCCAGAGAAAGTTCGACAATCTGACCAAGGCCGAG
AGAGGCGGCCTGAGCGAACTGGATAAGGCCGGCTTCATCAAGAGACAGCTGGTGGAAACCCGGCAGATCA
CAAAGCACGTGGCACAGATCCTGGACTCCCGGATGAACACTAAGTACGACGAGAATGACAAGCTGATCCG
GGAAGTGAAAGTGATCACCCTGAAGTCCAAGCTGGTGTCCGATTTCCGGAAGGATTTCCAGTTTTACAAA
GTGCGCGAGATCAACAACTACCACCACGCCCACGACGCCTACCTGAACGCCGTCGTGGGAACCGCCCTGA
TCAAAAAGTACCCTAAGCTGGAAAGCGAGTTCGTGTACGGCGACTACAAGGTGTACGACGTGCGGAAGAT
GATCGCCAAGAGCGAGCAGGAAATCGGCAAGGCTACCGCCAAGTACTTCTTCTACAGCAACATCATGAAC
TTTTTCAAGACCGAGATTACCCTGGCCAACGGCGAGATCCGGAAGCGGCCTCTGATCGAGACAAACGGCG
AAACCGGGGAGATCGTGTGGGATAAGGGCCGGGATTTTGCCACCGTGCGGAAAGTGCTGAGCATGCCCCA
AGTGAATATCGTGAAAAAGACCGAGGTGCAGACAGGCGGCTTCAGCAAAGAGTCTATCCGGCCCAAGAGG
AACAGCGATAAGCTGATCGCCAGAAAGAAGGACTGGGACCCTAAGAAGTACGGCGGCTTCCTGTGGCCCA
CCGTGGCCTATTCTGTGCTGGTGGTGGCCAAAGTGGAAAAGGGCAAGTCCAAGAAACTGAAGAGTGTGAA
AGAGCTACTGGGGATCACCATCATGGAAAGAAGCAGCTTCGAGAAGAATCCCATCGACTTTCTGGAAGCC
AAGGGCTACAAAGAAGTGAAAAAGGACCTGATCATCAAGCTGCCTAAGTACTCCCTGTTCGAGCTGGAAA
ACGGCCGGAAGAGAATGCTGGCCTCTGCCAAGCAGCTGCAGAAGGGAAACGAACTGGCCCTGCCCTCCAA
ATATGTGAACTTCCTGTACCTGGCCAGCCACTATGAGAAGCTGAAGGGCTCCCCCGAGGATAATGAGCAG
AAACAGCTGTTTGTGGAACAGCACAAGCACTACCTGGACGAGATCATCGAGCAGATCAGCGAGTTCTCCA
AGAGAGTGATCCTGGCCGACGCTAATCTGGACAAAGTGCTGTCCGCCTACAACAAGCACCGGGATAAGCC
CATCAGAGAGCAGGCCGAGAATATCATCCACCTGTTTACCCTGACCCGGCTGGGAGCCCCTCGGGCCTTC
AAGTACTTTGACACCACCATCGACCCCAAGCAGTACCGGAGCACCAAAGAGGTGCTGGACGCCACCCTGA
TCCACCAGAGCATCACCGGCCTGTACGAGACACGGATCGACCTGTCTCAGCTGGGAGGCGACTCTGGCGG
CTCAAAAAGAACCGCCGACGGCAGCGAATTCGAGCCCAAGAAGAAGAGGAAAGTCGATTACAAAGACGAT
GACGATAAGGGATCCGGCGCAACAAACTTCTCTCTGCTGAAACAAGCCGGAGATGTCGAAGAGAATCCTG
GACCGATGGCCAAGCCTTTGTCTCAAGAAGAATCCACCCTCATTGAAAGAGCAACGGCTACAATCAACAG
CATCCCCATCTCTGAAGACTACAGCGTCGCCAGCGCAGCTCTCTCTAGCGACGGCCGCATCTTCACTGGT
GTCAATGTATATCATTTTACTGGGGGACCTTGTGCAGAACTCGTGGTGCTGGGCACTGCTGCTGCTGCGG
CAGCTGGCAACCTGACTTGTATCGTCGCGATCGGAAATGAGAACAGGGGCATCTTGAGCCCCTGCGGACG
GTGCCGACAGGTGCTTCTCGATCTGCATCCTGGGATCAAAGCCATAGTGAAGGACAGTGATGGACAGCCG
ACGGCAGTTGGGATTCGTGAATTGCTGCCCTCTGGTTATGTGTGGGAGGGCTAA
